>Addgene plasmid #147826 | pnEA-NpM-HsNanos3_4-20-Strep_W | depositor full sequence | sequence record 290273 | Full Sequence
TTCTTGAAGACGAAAGGGCCTCGTGATACGCCTATTTTTATAGGTTAATGTCATGATAATAATGGTTTCT
TAGACGTCAGGTGGCACTTTTCGGGGAAATGTGCGCGGAACCCCTATTTGTTTATTTTTCTAAATACATT
CAAATATGTATCCGCTCATGAGACAATAACCCTGATAAATGCTTCAATAATATTGAAAAAGGAAGAGTAT
GAGTATTCAACATTTCCGTGTCGCCCTTATTCCCTTTTTTGCGGCATTTTGCCTTCCTGTTTTTGCTCAC
CCAGAAACGCTGGTGAAAGTAAAAGATGCTGAAGATCAGTTGGGTGCACGAGTGGGTTACATCGAACTGG
ATCTCAACAGCGGTAAGATCCTTGAGAGTTTTCGCCCCGAAGAACGTTTTCCAATGATGAGCACTTTTAA
AGTTCTGCTATGTGGCGCGGTATTATCCCGTGTTGACGCCGGGCAAGAGCAACTCGGTCGCCGCATACAC
TATTCTCAGAATGACTTGGTTGAGTACTCACCAGTCACAGAAAAGCATCTTACGGATGGCATGACAGTAA
GAGAATTATGCAGTGCTGCCATAACCATGAGTGATAACACTGCGGCCAACTTACTTCTGACAACGATCGG
AGGACCGAAGGAGCTAACCGCTTTTTTGCACAACATGGGGGATCATGTAACTCGCCTTGATCGTTGGGAA
CCGGAGCTGAATGAAGCCATACCAAACGACGAGCGTGACACCACGATGCCTGCAGCAATGGCAACAACGT
TGCGCAAACTATTAACTGGCGAACTACTTACTCTAGCTTCCCGGCAACAATTAATAGACTGGATGGAGGC
GGATAAAGTTGCAGGACCACTTCTGCGCTCGGCCCTTCCGGCTGGCTGGTTTATTGCTGATAAATCTGGA
GCCGGTGAGCGTGGGTCTCGCGGTATCATTGCAGCACTGGGGCCAGATGGTAAGCCCTCCCGTATCGTAG
TTATCTACACGACGGGGAGTCAGGCAACTATGGATGAACGAAATAGACAGATCGCTGAGATAGGTGCCTC
ACTGATTAAGCATTGGTAACTGTCAGACCAAGTTTACTCATATATACTTTAGATTGATTTAAAACTTCAT
TTTTAATTTAAAAGGATCTAGGTGAAGATCCTTTTTGATAATCTCATGACCAAAATCCCTTAACGTGAGT
TTTCGTTCCACTGAGCGTCAGACCCCGTAGAAAAGATCAAAGGATCTTCTTGAGATCCTTTTTTTCTGCG
CGTAATCTGCTGCTTGCAAACAAAAAAACCACCGCTACCAGCGGTGGTTTGTTTGCCGGATCAAGAGCTA
CCAACTCTTTTTCCGAAGGTAACTGGCTTCAGCAGAGCGCAGATACCAAATACTGTCCTTCTAGTGTAGC
CGTAGTTAGGCCACCACTTCAAGAACTCTGTAGCACCGCCTACATACCTCGCTCTGCTAATCCTGTTACC
AGTGGCTGCTGCCAGTGGCGATAAGTCGTGTCTTACCGGGTTGGACTCAAGACGATAGTTACCGGATAAG
GCGCAGCGGTCGGGCTGAACGGGGGGTTCGTGCACACAGCCCAGCTTGGAGCGAACGACCTACACCGAAC
TGAGATACCTACAGCGTGAGCTATGAGAAAGCGCCACGCTTCCCGAAGGGAGAAAGGCGGACAGGTATCC
GGTAAGCGGCAGGGTCGGAACAGGAGAGCGCACGAGGGAGCTTCCAGGGGGAAACGCCTGGTATCTTTAT
AGTCCTGTCGGGTTTCGCCACCTCTGACTTGAGCGTCGATTTTTGTGATGCTCGTCAGGGGGGCGGAGCC
TATGGAAAAACGCCAGCAACGCGGCCTTTTTACGGTTCCTGGCCTTTTGCTGGCCTTTTGCTCACATGTT
CTTTCCTGCGTTATCCCCTGATTCTGTGGATAACCGTATTACCGCCTTTGAGTGAGCTGATACCGCTCGC
CGCAGCCGAACGACCGAGCGCAGCGAGTCAGTGAGCGAGGAAGCGGAAGAGCGCCTGATGCGGTATTTTC
TCCTTACGCATCTGTGCGGTATTTCACACCGCATATATGGTGCACTCTCAGTACAATCTGCTCTGATGCC
GCATAGTTAAGCCAGTATACACTCCGCTATCGCTACGTGACTGGGTCATGGCTGCGCCCCGACACCCGCC
AACACCCGCTGACGCGCCCTGACGGGCTTGTCTGCTCCCGGCATCCGCTTACAGACAAGCTGTGACCGTC
TCCGGGAGCTGCATGTGTCAGAGGTTTTCACCGTCATCACCGAAACGCGCGAGGCAGCTGCGGTAAAGCT
CATCAGCGTGGTCGTGAAGCGATTCACAGATGTCTGCCTGTTCATCCGCGTCCAGCTCGTTGAGTTTCTC
CAGAAGCGTTAATGTCTGGCTTCTGATAAAGCGGGCCATGTTAAGGGCGGTTTTTTCCTGTTTGGTCACT
GATGCCTCCGTGTAAGGGGGATTTCTGTTCATGGGGGTAATGATACCGATGAAACGAGAGAGGATGCTCA
CGATACGGGTTACTGATGATGAACATGCCCGGTTACTGGAACGTTGTGAGGGTAAACAACTGGCGGTATG
GATGCGGCGGGACCAGAGAAAAATCACTCAGGGTCAATGCCAGCGCTTCGTTAATACAGATGTAGGTGTT
CCACAGGGTAGCCAGCAGCATCCTGCGATGCAGATCCGGAACATAATGGTGCAGGGCGCTGACTTCCGCG
TTTCCAGACTTTACGAAACACGGAAACCGAAGACCATTCATGTTGTTGCTCAGGTCGCAGACGTTTTGCA
GCAGCAGTCGCTTCACGTTCGCTCGCGTATCGGTGATTCATTCTGCTAACCAGTAAGGCAACCCCGCCAG
CCTAGCCGGGTCCTCAACGACAGGAGCACGATCATGCGCACCCGTGGCCAGGACCCAACGCTGCCCGAGA
TGCGCCGCGTGCGGCTGCTGGAGATGGCGGACGCGATGGATATGTTCTGCCAAGGGTTGGTTTGCGCATT
CACAGTTCTCCGCAAGAATTGATTGGCTCCAATTCTTGGAGTGGTGAATCCGTTAGCGAGGTGCCGCCGG
CTTCCATTCAGGTCGAGGTGGCCCGGCTCCATGCACCGCGACGCAACGCGGGGAGGCAGACAAGGTATAG
GGCGGCGCCTACAATCCATGCCAACCCGTTCCATGTGCTCGCCGAGGCGGCATAAATCGCCGTGACGATC
AGCGGTCCAGTGATCGAAGTTAGGCTGGTAAGAGCCGCGAGCGATCCTTGAAGCTGTCCCTGATGGTCGT
CATCTACCTGCCTGGACAGCATGGCCTGCAACGCGGGCATCCCGATGCCGCCGGAAGCGAGAAGAATCAT
AATGGGGAAGGCCATCCAGCCTCGCGTCGCGAACGCCAGCAAGACGTAGCCCAGCGCGTCGGCCGCCATG
CCGGCGATAATGGCCTGCTTCTCGCCGAAACGTTTGGTGGCGGGACCAGTGACGAAGGCTTGAGCGAGGG
CGTGCAAGATTCCGAATACCGCAAGCGACAGGCCGATCATCGTCGCGCTCCAGCGAAAGCGGTCCTCGCC
GAAAATGACCCAGAGCGCTGCCGGCACCTGTCCTACGAGTTGCATGATAAAGAAGACAGTCATAAGTGCG
GCGACGATAGTCATGCCCCGCGCCCACCGGAAGGAGCTGACTGGGTTGAAGGCTCTCAAGGGCATCGGTC
GAGATCCCGGTGCCTAATGAGTGAGCTAACTTACATTAATTGCGTTGCGCTCACTGCCCGCTTTCCAGTC
GGGAAACCTGTCGTGCCAGCTGCATTAATGAATCGGCCAACGCGCGGGGAGAGGCGGTTTGCGTATTGGG
CGCCAGGGTGGTTTTTCTTTTCACCAGTGAGACGGGCAACAGCTGATTGCCCTTCACCGCCTGGCCCTGA
GAGAGTTGCAGCAAGCGGTCCACGCTGGTTTGCCCCAGCAGGCGAAAATCCTGTTTGATGGTGGTTAACG
GCGGGATATAACATGAGCTGTCTTCGGTATCGTCGTATCCCACTACCGAGATATCCGCACCAACGCGCAG
CCCGGACTCGGTAATGGCGCGCATTGCGCCCAGCGCCATCTGATCGTTGGCAACCAGCATCGCAGTGGGA
ACGATGCCCTCATTCAGCATTTGCATGGTTTGTTGAAAACCGGACATGGCACTCCAGTCGCCTTCCCGTT
CCGCTATCGGCTGAATTTGATTGCGAGTGAGATATTTATGCCAGCCAGCCAGACGCAGACGCGCCGAGAC
AGAACTTAATGGGCCCGCTAACAGCGCGATTTGCTGGTGACCCAATGCGACCAGATGCTCCACGCCCAGT
CGCGTACCGTCTTCATGGGAGAAAATAATACTGTTGATGGGTGTCTGGTCAGAGACATCAAGAAATAACG
CCGGAACATTAGTGCAGGCAGCTTCCACAGCAATGGCATCCTGGTCATCCAGCGGATAGTTAATGATCAG
CCCACTGACGCGTTGCGCGAGAAGATTGTGCACCGCCGCTTTACAGGCTTCGACGCCGCTTCGTTCTACC
ATCGACACCACCACGCTGGCACCCAGTTGATCGGCGCGAGATTTAATCGCCGCGACAATTTGCGACGGCG
CGTGCAGGGCCAGACTGGAGGTGGCAACGCCAATCAGCAACGACTGTTTGCCCGCCAGTTGTTGTGCCAC
GCGGTTGGGAATGTAATTCAGCTCCGCCATCGCCGCTTCCACTTTTTCCCGCGTTTTCGCAGAAACGTGG
CTGGCCTGGTTCACCACGCGGGAAACGGTCTGATAAGAGACACCGGCATACTCTGCGACATCGTATAACG
TTACTGGTTTCACATTCACCACCCTGAATTGACTCTCTTCCGGGCGCTATCATGCCATACCGCGAAAGGT
TTTGCGCCATTCGATGGTGTCCGGGATCTCGACGCTCTCCCTTATGCGACTCCTGCATTAGGAAGCAGCC
CAGTAGTAGGTTGAGGCCGTTGAGCACCGCCGCCGCAAGGAATGGTGCATGCAAGGAGATGGCGCCCAAC
AGTCCCCCGGCCACGGGGCCTGCCACCATACCCACGCCGAAACAAGCGCTCATGAGCCCGAAGTGGCGAG
CCCGATCTTCCCCATCGGTGATGTCGGCGATATAGGCGCCAGCAACCGCACCTGTGGCGCCGGTGATGCC
GGCCACGATGCGTCCGGCGTAGAGGATCGAGATCTCGATCCCGCGAAATTAATACGACTCACTATAGGGG
AATTGTGAGCGGATAACAATTCCCCACTAGTAATAATTTTGTTTAACTTTAAGAAGGAGATATACCATGG
AAACTGAAGAAGGTAAACTGGTAATCTGGATTAACGGCGATAAAGGCTATAACGGTCTCGCTGAAGTCGG
TAAGAAATTCGAGAAAGATACCGGAATTAAAGTCACCGTTGAGCATCCGGATAAACTGGAAGAGAAATTC
CCACAGGTTGCGGCAACTGGCGATGGCCCTGACATTATCTTCTGGGCACACGACCGCTTTGGTGGCTACG
CTCAATCTGGCCTGTTGGCTGAAATCACCCCGGACAAAGCGTTCCAGGACAAGCTGTATCCGTTTACCTG
GGATGCCGTACGTTACAACGGCAAGCTGATTGCTTACCCGATCGCTGTTGAAGCGTTATCGCTGATTTAT
AACAAAGACCTGCTGCCGAACCCGCCAAAAACCTGGGAAGAGATCCCGGCGCTGGATAAAGAACTGAAAG
CGAAAGGTAAGAGCGCCCTGATGTTCAACCTGCAAGAACCGTACTTCACCTGGCCGCTGATTGCTGCTGA
CGGGGGTTATGCGTTCAAGTATGAAAACGGCAAGTACGACATTAAAGACGTGGGCGTGGATAACGCTGGC
GCGAAAGCGGGTCTGACCTTCCTGGTTGACCTGATTAAAAACAAACACATGAATGCAGACACCGATTACT
CCATCGCAGAAGCTGCCTTTAATAAAGGCGAAACAGCGATGACCATCAACGGCCCGTGGGCATGGTCCAA
CATCGACACCAGCAAAGTGAATTATGGTGTAACGGTACTGCCGACCTTCAAGGGTCAACCATCCAAACCG
TTCGTTGGCGTGCTGAGCGCAGGTATTAACGCCGCCAGTCCGAACAAAGAGCTGGCAAAAGAGTTCCTCG
AAAACTATCTGCTGACTGATGAAGGTCTGGAAGCGGTTAATAAAGACAAACCGCTGGGTGCCGTAGCGCT
GAAGTCTTACGAGGAAGAGTTGGCGAAAGATCCACGTATTGCCGCCACGATGGAAAACGCCCAGAAAGGT
GAAATCATGCCGAACATCCCGCAGATGTCCGCTTTCTGGTATGCCGTGCGTACTGCGGTGATCAACGCCG
CCAGCGGTCGTCAGACTGTCGATGAAGCCCTTAAAGACGCGCAGACTGGTACCGGCAGCGGCCTGGAAGT
TCTGTTCCAGGGGCCCCATATGCTCGAGTTCGACCTGTGGACCGACTATCTGGGACTGGCCCATCTCGTG
CGGGCCCTGGGCAGCAGCTGGAGCCACCCGCAGTTCGAAAAATAATTAATTCTAGAGCTAGCCCTAGGAG
ATCCGGCTGCTAACAAAGCCCGAAAGGAAGCTGAGTTGGCTGCTGCCACCGCTGAGCAATAACTAGCATA
ACCCCTTGGGGCCTCTAAACGGGTCTTGAGGGGTTTTTTGCTGAAAGGAGGAACTATATCCGGATATCCC
GCAAGAGGCCCGGCAGTACCGGCATAACCAAGCCTATGCCTACAGCATCCAGGGTGACGGTGCCGAGGAT
GACGATGAGCGCATTGTTAGATTTCATACACGGTGCCTGACTGCGTTAGCAATTTAACTGTGATAAACTA
CCGCATTAAAGCTTATCGATGATAAGCTGTCAAACATGAGAA
Features (pLannotate 1.2.2; 21 found; start..end, strand, type, name):
    104..208     +  promoter       AmpR promoter: bla
    209..1069    +  CDS            AmpR: β-lactamase; bla; confers resistance to ampicillin, carbenicillin, and related antibiotics
   1240..1828    +  rep_origin     ori: high-copy-number ColE1/pMB1/pBR322/pUC origin of replication
   2014..2156    -  misc_feature   bom: basis of mobility region from pBR322
   2258..2449    -  CDS            rop: Rop protein, which maintains plasmids at low copy number; rop
   2466..2846    +  CDS            YPB1_ECOLX: Protein predicted: Swiss-Prot protein existence level 4. From Escherichia coli.
   3088..3712    -  CDS            TcR (fragment): tetracycline efflux protein; tet; confers resistance to tetracycline
   3727..3748    -  protein_bind   CAP binding site: CAP binding activates transcription in the presence of cAMP. E. coli catabolite activator protein
   3761..4843    -  CDS            lacI: lac repressor; lacI; The lac repressor binds to the lac operator to inhibit transcription in E. coli. This inhibition can be relieved by adding lactose or isopropyl-β-D-thiogalactopyranoside (IPTG).
   4844..4921    -  promoter       lacI promoter: lacI
   4929..5208    -  CDS            TcR (fragment): tetracycline efflux protein; tet; confers resistance to tetracycline
   5230..5248    +  promoter       T7 promoter: promoter for bacteriophage T7 RNA polymerase
   5249..5273    +  protein_bind   lac operator: The lac repressor binds to the lac operator to inhibit transcription in E. coli. This inhibition can be relieved by adding lactose or isopropyl-β-D-thiogalactopyranoside (IPTG). lac repressor encoded by lacI
   5288..5310    +  RBS            RBS: efficient ribosome binding site from bacteriophage T7 gene 10 (Olins and Rangwala, 1989)
   5321..6417    +  CDS            MBP (fragment): maltose binding protein from E. coli; malE (mutated); This version of the gene does not encode a signal sequence, so MBP will remain in the cytosol.
   6460..6519    +  CDS            NANOS3 (fragment): NANO3_HUMAN - Also known as NOS3. Experimental evidence at protein level: Swiss-Prot protein existence level 1. Plays a role in the maintenance of the undifferentiated state of germ cells regulating the spermatogonia cell cycle and inducing a prolonged transit in G1 phase. Affects cell proliferation probably by repressing translation of specific mRNAs. Maintains the germ cell lineage by suppressing both Bax-dependent and -independent apoptotic pathways. Essential in the early stage embryo to protect the migrating primordial germ cells (PGCs) from apoptosis. From Homo sapiens (Human).
   6529..6551    +  CDS            Strep-Tag II (fragment): peptide that binds Strep-Tactin®, an engineered form of streptavidin
   6586..6635    +  CDS            SET1 (fragment): solubility-enhancement tag derived from T7 phage gene 10B
   6643..6690    +  terminator     T7 terminator: transcription terminator for bacteriophage T7 RNA polymerase
   6713..6817    -  CDS            TcR (fragment): tetracycline efflux protein; tet; confers resistance to tetracycline
   6865..6893    -  promoter       tet promoter: E. coli promoter for tetracycline efflux protein gene
