[The description below was written by a language model from this plasmid's Addgene catalogue record and pLannotate feature annotations shown in this document.]
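Description:
pnEA-NpM-HsNanos3_4-20-Strep_W is a 6.9 kb bacterial expression plasmid for producing a short peptide from human NANOS3 (residues 4–20, by the construct name) as a tagged fusion protein in E. coli. The catalogue lists the backbone as unknown, but the annotated features show a pET-like, pBR322-derived architecture. It has a ColE1/pMB1-type origin together with the bom region and the rop gene, which fits the recorded low copy number. A β-lactamase gene under its own promoter provides ampicillin selection. Several fragments of the tetracycline resistance gene and its promoter flank the expression region. These appear to be non-functional remnants of the parental vector, interrupted by the inserted cassettes.

Expression is driven by a T7 promoter with an adjacent lac operator and the T7 gene 10 ribosome binding site. A plasmid-borne lacI gene supplies the repressor, so transcription should need a host providing T7 RNA polymerase and be inducible with IPTG. The open reading frame begins with a signal-sequence-free maltose binding protein, which stays in the cytosol and serves as an N-terminal solubility and affinity partner. This is followed by the roughly 60 nt NANOS3 segment and a C-terminal Strep-tag II for capture on Strep-Tactin, and the cassette ends at a T7 terminator. A short match to a T7 gene 10B-derived sequence lies between the tag and the terminator and is probably vector-derived rather than part of the product. Any protease cleavage site in the linker between MBP and the peptide is not annotated.

The associated study concerns the structural basis of Nanos-mediated recruitment of the CCR4-NOT complex and translational repression. This suggests the fusion was used for recombinant purification and for binding or structural experiments, although the record itself states only bacterial expression.
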