Addgene plasmid #147826: pnEA-NpM-HsNanos3_4-20-Strep_W
Purpose: Bacterial Expression of HsNanos3_4-20
Depositing lab: Elisa Izaurralde. Depositing organization: Max Planck Institute for Developmental Biology. Publication: Structural basis for the Nanos-mediated recruitment of the CCR4-NOT complex and translational repression. Bhandari D, Raisch T, Weichenrieder O, Jonas S, Izaurralde E. Genes Dev. 2014 Apr 15;28(8):888-901. doi: 10.1101/gad.237289.113. PubMed 24736845.
Backbone
  Vector backbone: Unknown
  Vector type: Bacterial Expression
Growth in bacteria
  Bacterial resistance: Ampicillin, 100 μg/mL
  Growth temperature: 37°C
  Growth strain: DH5alpha
  Copy number: Low Copy
Gene/Insert
  Gene/Insert name: HsNanos3_4-20
  Species: H. sapiens (human)
  Entrez Gene: NANOS3 (a.k.a. NANOS1L, NOS3, ZC2HC12C)
  Cloning method: Unknown
Terms and licenses: Academic/Nonprofit Terms; Industry Terms: Not Available to Industry
Depositor comments: Plasmids from this collection were made available to the research community and donated after the lab closed. Please note that the sequence provided by the depositing laboratory may be theoretical/predicted or based on Sanger sequencing results. There may be discrepancies between sequencing results obtained by Addgene and the depositor sequence. If an Addgene verified sequence is not available, please contact before placing your order to request that our lab fully sequence the plasmid.
How to cite: pnEA-NpM-HsNanos3_4-20-Strep_W was a gift from Elisa Izaurralde (Addgene plasmid # 147826 ; http://n2t.net/addgene:147826 ; RRID:Addgene_147826)
